Addgene plasmid #148699: pnYC-NpH-HsNot1_1093-1317_AF
Purpose: Bacterial Expression of HsNot1_1093-1317
Depositing lab: Elisa Izaurralde. Depositing organization: Max Planck Institute for Developmental Biology. Publication: A CAF40-binding motif facilitates recruitment of the CCR4-NOT complex to mRNAs targeted by Drosophila Roquin. Sgromo A, Raisch T, Bawankar P, Bhandari D, Chen Y, Kuzuoglu-Ozturk D, Weichenrieder O, Izaurralde E. Nat Commun. 2017 Feb 6;8:14307. doi: 10.1038/ncomms14307. PubMed 28165457.
Backbone
  Vector backbone: Unknown
  Vector type: Bacterial Expression
Growth in bacteria
  Bacterial resistance: Chloramphenicol, 25 μg/mL
  Growth temperature: 37°C
  Growth strain: DH5alpha
  Copy number: Low Copy
Gene/Insert
  Gene/Insert name: HsNot1_1093-1317
  Species: H. sapiens (human)
  Entrez Gene: CNOT1 (a.k.a. AD-005, CDC39, HPE12, NOT1, NOT1H, VIBOS)
  Cloning method: Unknown
Terms and licenses: Academic/Nonprofit Terms; Industry Terms: Not Available to Industry
Depositor comments: sequence of isoform 1 given by NCBI: NM_016284.4. Plasmids from this collection were made available to the research community and donated after the lab closed. Please note that the sequence provided by the depositing laboratory may be theoretical/predicted or based on Sanger sequencing results. There may be discrepancies between sequencing results obtained by Addgene and the depositor sequence. If an Addgene verified sequence is not available, please contact before placing your order to request that our lab fully sequence the plasmid.
How to cite: pnYC-NpH-HsNot1_1093-1317_AF was a gift from Elisa Izaurralde (Addgene plasmid # 148699 ; http://n2t.net/addgene:148699 ; RRID:Addgene_148699)
