[The description below was written by a language model from this plasmid's Addgene catalogue record and pLannotate feature annotations shown in this document.]
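Description:
pnYC-NpH-HsNot1_1093-1317_AF is a 5,102 nt bacterial expression plasmid for producing a fragment of human CNOT1 (NOT1), residues 1093–1317, in E. coli. The catalogue lists the backbone as unknown, but the annotated features point to a pACYC-type architecture: a p15A origin of replication, a chloramphenicol acetyltransferase gene driven by its own cat promoter, and several disrupted remnants of a tetracycline resistance gene with its tet promoter, into which the expression cassette appears to have been inserted. The plasmid is selected with chloramphenicol and is recorded as low copy. Because p15A is compatible with ColE1-type origins, plasmids of this design can be maintained alongside a second expression vector, which is convenient for co-expressing partners of a protein complex, although the record does not explicitly state that use.

The expression cassette consists of a T7 promoter followed by a lac operator, the T7 gene 10 ribosome binding site, the CNOT1 coding fragment and a T7 terminator, so transcription depends on T7 RNA polymerase supplied by the host and is inducible with IPTG. A short match to a His-tag/TEV composite tag lies just upstream of the insert, suggesting an N-terminal polyhistidine tag, consistent with the "NpH" in the name; the exact tag and any cleavage site are not specified in the record. The small downstream hit to a T7 gene 10-derived sequence is probably vector residue near the terminator rather than a functional fusion. CNOT1 is the scaffold subunit of the CCR4-NOT deadenylase complex. The depositor notes that residue numbering follows isoform 1 and that the supplied sequence may be theoretical. The plasmid comes from a study of how the CCR4-NOT complex is recruited to target mRNAs.
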