Features (pLannotate 1.2.2; 18 found; start..end, strand, type, name):
    739..834     -  CDS            resD (fragment): REDF_ECOLI - Also known as D. Protein inferred from homology: Swiss-Prot protein existence level 3. Acts as a repressor of transcription and as a site-specific resolvase that cleaves at the RfsF site. From Escherichia coli (strain K12).
    824..881     +  CDS            TcR (fragment): tetracycline efflux protein; tet; confers resistance to tetracycline
    878..971     -  CDS            TcR (fragment): tetracycline efflux protein; tet; confers resistance to tetracycline
   1475..2375    -  CDS            TcR (fragment): tetracycline efflux protein; tet; confers resistance to tetracycline
   2402..2420    +  promoter       T7 promoter: promoter for bacteriophage T7 RNA polymerase
   2421..2445    +  protein_bind   lac operator: The lac repressor binds to the lac operator to inhibit transcription in E. coli. This inhibition can be relieved by adding lactose or isopropyl-β-D-thiogalactopyranoside (IPTG). lac repressor encoded by lacI
   2460..2482    +  RBS            RBS: efficient ribosome binding site from bacteriophage T7 gene 10 (Olins and Rangwala, 1989)
   2501..2517    +  CDS            capTEV™ (fragment): composite tag for in vivo biotinylation, TEV protease cleavage, and 6xHis tagging
   2576..3250    +  CDS            CNOT1 (fragment): CNOT1_HUMAN - Also known as CDC39, KIAA1007, NOT1. Experimental evidence at protein level: Swiss-Prot protein existence level 1. Scaffolding component of the CCR4-NOT complex which is one of the major cellular mRNA deadenylases and is linked to various cellular processes including bulk mRNA degradation, miRNA-mediated repression, translational repression during translational initiation and general transcription regulation. Additional complex functions may be a consequence of its influence on mRNA expression. Its scaffolding function implies its interaction with the catalytic complex module and
   3291..3340    +  CDS            SET1 (fragment): solubility-enhancement tag derived from T7 phage gene 10B
   3348..3395    +  terminator     T7 terminator: transcription terminator for bacteriophage T7 RNA polymerase
   3418..3522    -  CDS            TcR (fragment): tetracycline efflux protein; tet; confers resistance to tetracycline
   3570..3598    -  promoter       tet promoter: E. coli promoter for tetracycline efflux protein gene
   3710..4255    +  rep_origin     p15A ori: Plasmids containing the medium-copy-number p15A origin of replication can be propagated in E. coli cells that contain a second plasmid with the ColE1 origin.
   4343..4398    +  rep_origin     RSF ori (fragment): Plasmids containing the RSF 1030 origin of replication can be propagated in E. coli cells that contain additional plasmids with compatible origins.
   4517..4660    -  mobile_element IS1 (fragment): prokaryotic transposable element IS1
   4781..4883    +  promoter       cat promoter: promoter of the E. coli cat gene encoding chloramphenicol acetyltransferase
   4884..441     +  CDS            CmR (across the origin): chloramphenicol acetyltransferase; cat; confers resistance to chloramphenicol
>Addgene plasmid #148699 | pnYC-NpH-HsNot1_1093-1317_AF | depositor full sequence | sequence record 291147 | Full Sequence
GGTATGGCAATGAAAGACGGTGAGCTGGTGATATGGGATAGTGTTCACCCTTGTTACACCGTTTTCCATG
AGCAAACTGAAACGTTTTCATCGCTCTGGAGTGAATACCACGACGATTTCCGGCAGTTTCTACACATATA
TTCGCAAGATGTGGCGTGTTACGGTGAAAACCTGGCCTATTTCCCTAAAGGGTTTATTGAGAATATGTTT
TTCGTCTCAGCCAATCCCTGGGTGAGTTTCACCAGTTTTGATTTAAACGTGGCCAATATGGACAACTTCT
TCGCCCCCGTTTTCACCATGGGCAAATATTATACGCAAGGCGACAAGGTGCTGATGCCGCTGGCGATTCA
GGTTCATCATGCCGTCTGTGATGGCTTCCATGTCGGCAGAATGCTTAATGAATTACAACAGTACTGCGAT
GAGTGGCAGGGCGGGGCGTAATTTTTTTAAGGCAGTTATTGGTGCCCTTAAACGCCTGGTGCTACGCCTG
AATAAGTGATAATAAGCGGATGAATGGCAGAAATTCGAAAGCAAATTCGACCCGGTCGTCGGTTCAGGGC
AGGGTCGTTAAATAGCCGCTTATGTCTATTGCTGGTTTACCGGTTTATTGACTACCGGAAGCAGTGTGAC
CGTGTGCTTCTCAAATGCCTGAGGCCAGTTTGCTCAGGCTCTCCCCGTGGAGGTAATAATTGACGATATG
ATCATTTATTCTGCCTCCCAGAGCCTGATAAAAACGGTTAGCGCTTCGTTAATACAGATGTAGGTGTTCC
ACAGGGTAGCCAGCAGCATCCTGCGATGCAGATCCGGAACATAATGGTGCAGGGCGCTTGTTTCGGCGTG
GGTATGGTGGCAGGCCCCGTGGCCGGGGGACTGTTGGGCGCTGCCGGCACCTGTCCTACGAGTTGCATGA
TAAAGAAGACAGTCATAAGTGCGGCGACGATAGTCATGCCCCGCGCCCACCGGAAGGAGCTACCGGACAG
CGGTGCGGACTGTTGTAACTCAGAATAAGAAATGAGGCCGCTCATGGCGTTGACTCTCAGTCATAGTATC
GTGGTATCACCGGTTGGTTCCACTCTCTGTTGCGGGCAACTTCAGCAGCACGTAGGGGACTTCCGCGTTT
CCAGACTTTACGAAACACGGAAACCGAAGACCATTCATGTTGTTGCTCAGGTCGCAGACGTTTTGCAGCA
GCAGTCGCTTCACGTTCGCTCGCGTATCGGTGATTCATTCTGCTAACCAGTAAGGCAACCCCGCCAGCCT
AGCCGGGTCCTCAACGACAGGAGCACGATCATGCGCACCCGTGGCCAGGACCCAACGCTGCCCGAGATGC
GCCGCGTGCGGCTGCTGGAGATGGCGGACGCGATGGATATGTTCTGCCAAGGGTTGGTTTGCGCATTCAC
AGTTCTCCGCAAGAATTGATTGGCTCCAATTCTTGGAGTGGTGAATCCGTTAGCGAGGTGCCGCCGGCTT
CCATTCAGGTCGAGGTGGCCCGGCTCCATGCACCGCGACGCAACGCGGGGAGGCAGACAAGGTATAGGGC
GGCGCCTACAATCCATGCCAACCCGTTCCATGTGCTCGCCGAGGCGGCATAAATCGCCGTGACGATCAGC
GGTCCAGTGATCGAAGTTAGGCTGGTAAGAGCCGCGAGCGATCCTTGAAGCTGTCCCTGATGGTCGTCAT
CTACCTGCCTGGACAGCATGGCCTGCAACGCGGGCATCCCGATGCCGCCGGAAGCGAGAAGAATCATAAT
GGGGAAGGCCATCCAGCCTCGCGTCGCGAACGCCAGCAAGACGTAGCCCAGCGCGTCGGCCGCCATGCCG
GCGATAATGGCCTGCTTCTCGCCGAAACGTTTGGTGGCGGGACCAGTGACGAAGGCTTGAGCGAGGGCGT
GCAAGATTCCGAATACCGCAAGCGACAGGCCGATCATCGTCGCGCTCCAGCGAAAGCGGTCCTCGCCGAA
AATGACCCAGAGCGCTGCCGGCACCTGTCCTACGAGTTGCATGATAAAGAAGACAGTCATAAGTGCGGCG
ACGATAGTCATGCCCCGCGCCCACCGGAAGGAGCTGACTGGGTTGAAGGCTCTCAAGGGCATCGGTCGAC
GCTCTCCCTTATGCGACTCCTGCATTAGGAAGCAGCCCAGTAGTAGGTTGAGGCCGTTGAGCACCGCCGC
CGCAAGGAATGGTGCATGCAAGGAGATGGCGCCCAACAGTCCCCCGGCCACGGGGCCTGCCACCATACCC
ACGCCGAAACAAGCGCTCATGAGCCCGAAGTGGCGAGCCCGATCTTCCCCATCGGTGATGTCGGCGATAT
AGGCGCCAGCAACCGCACCTGTGGCGCCGGTGATGCCGGCCACGATGCGTCCGGCGTAGAGGATCAGACT
AAGATCTCGATCCCGCGAAATTAATACGACTCACTATAGGGGAATTGTGAGCGGATAACAATTCCCCACT
AGTAATAATTTTGTTTAACTTTAAGAAGGAGATATACCATGGGCAGCAGCCATCATCATCATCATCACAG
CAGCGGTACCGGCAGCGGCCTGGAAGTTCTGTTCCAGGGGCCCCATATGCTCGAGGAAAATATCCAGGAG
AAAATTGCTTTTATTTTCAATAATCTCTCACAGTCAAATATGACACAAAAGGTTGAAGAGCTAAAGGAAA
CGGTGAAAGAAGAATTTATGCCTTGGGTTTCACAGTATCTGGTTATGAAGAGAGTCAGTATTGAGCCAAA
CTTTCATAGCCTGTATTCAAACTTCCTTGACACGCTGAAGAATCCTGAATTTAACAAGATGGTTCTGAAT
GAGACCTACAGAAACATTAAAGTGCTCCTGACCTCTGATAAAGCTGCAGCCAATTTCTCAGATCGTTCTT
TGCTGAAGAACTTGGGACATTGGCTAGGAATGATCACATTAGCTAAAAACAAACCCATCTTACACACTGA
CTTGGATGTGAAATCATTGCTGCTAGAGGCTTATGTTAAAGGACAACAAGAATTGCTCTATGTAGTGCCC
TTTGTTGCCAAAGTCTTAGAATCTAGCATTCGTAGTGTGGTTTTTAGGCCACCAAACCCTTGGACAATGG
CAATTATGAATGTATTAGCTGAGCTACATCAGGAGCATGACTTAAAGTTAAACTTGAAGTTTGAAATCGA
GGTTCTCTGCAAGAACCTTGCATTAGACATCAATGAGCTAAAACCTGGAAACCTCCTAAAGGATAAAGAT
CGCCTGAAGAATTTAGATGAGCAACTCTCTTAAGGATCCTAATAGTCTAGAGCTAGCCCTAGGAGATCCG
GCTGCTAACAAAGCCCGAAAGGAAGCTGAGTTGGCTGCTGCCACCGCTGAGCAATAACTAGCATAACCCC
TTGGGGCCTCTAAACGGGTCTTGAGGGGTTTTTTGCTGAAAGGAGGAACTATATCCGGATATCCCGCAAG
AGGCCCGGCAGTACCGGCATAACCAAGCCTATGCCTACAGCATCCAGGGTGACGGTGCCGAGGATGACGA
TGAGCGCATTGTTAGATTTCATACACGGTGCCTGACTGCGTTAGCAATTTAACTGTGATAAACTACCGCA
TTAAAGCTTATCGATGATAAGCTGTCAAACATGAGAATTACAACTTATATCGTATGGGGCTGACTTCAGG
TGCTACATTTGAAGAGATAAATTGCACTGAAATCAAGAAATATTTTATCTGATTAATAAGATGATCTTCT
TGAGATCGTTTTGGTCTGCGCGTAATCTCTTGCTCTGAAAACGAAAAAACCGCCTTGCAGGGCGGTTTTT
CGAAGGTTCTCTGAGCTACCAACTCTTTGAACCGAGGTAACTGGCTTGGAGGAGCGCAGTCACCAAAACT
TGTCCTTTCAGTTTAGCCTTAACCGGCGCATGACTTCAAGACTAACTCCTCTAAATCAATTACCAGTGGC
TGCTGCCAGTGGTGCTTTTGCATGTCTTTCCGGGTTGGACTCAAGACGATAGTTACCGGATAAGGCGCAG
CGGTCGGACTGAACGGGGGGTTCGTGCATACAGTCCAGCTTGGAGCGAACTGCCTACCCGGAACTGAGTG
TCAGGCGTGGAATGAGACAAACGCGGCCATAACAGCGGAATGACACCGGTAAACCGAAAGGCAGGAACAG
GAGAGCGCACGAGGGAGCCGCCAGGGGGAAACGCCTGGTATCTTTATAGTCCTGTCGGGTTTCGCCACCA
CTGATTTGAGCGTCAGATTTCGTGATGCTTGTCAGGGGGGCGGAGCCTATGGAAAAACGGCTTTGCCGCG
GCCCTCTCACTTCCCTGTTAAGTATCTTCCTGGCATCTTCCAGGAAATCTCCGCCCCGTTCGTAAGCCAT
TTCCGCTCGCCGCAGTCGAACGACCGAGCGTAGCGAGTCAGTGAGCGAGGAAGCGGAATATATCCTGTAT
CACATATTCTGCTGACGCACCGGTGCAGCCTTTTTTCTCCTGCCACATGAAGCACTTCACTGACACCCTC
ATCAGTGCCAACATAGTAAGCCAGTATACACTCCCCTAGCGCTGATGTCCGGCGGTGCTTTTGCCGTTAC
GCACCACCCCGTCAGTAGCTGAACAGGAGGGACAGCTGATAGAAACAGAAGCCACTGGAGCACCTCAAAA
ACACCATCATACACTAAATCAGTAAGTTGGCAGCATCACCCGACGCACTTTGCGCCGAATAAATACCTGT
GACGGAAGATCACTTCGCAGAATAAATAAATCCTGGTGTCCCTGTTGATACCGGGAAGCCCTGGGCCAAC
TTTTGGCGAAAATGAGACGTTGATCGGCACGTAAGAGGTTCCAACTTTCACCATAATGAAATAAGATCAC
TACCGGGCGTATTTTTTGAGTTATCGAGATTTTCAGGAGCTAAGGAAGCTAAAATGGAGAAAAAAATCAC
TGGATATACCACCGTTGATATATCCCAATGGCATCGTAAAGAACATTTTGAGGCATTTCAGTCAGTTGCT
CAATGTACCTATAACCAGACCGTTCAGCTGGATATTACGGCCTTTTTAAAGACCGTAAAGAAAAATAAGC
ACAAGTTTTATCCGGCCTTTATTCACATTCTTGCCCGCCTGATGAATGCTCATCCGGAATTC
